Addgene plasmid #190130: pMB1-A-ptet-FLAG-dCas9
Purpose: Level 1 MoClo plasmid containing an aTC inducible FLAG tagged dCas9 for CRISPRi
Depositing lab: Veronica Godoy-Carter. Depositing organization: Northeastern University. Publication: AspFlex: Molecular Tools to Study Gene Expression and Regulation in Acinetobacter baumannii. Brychcy M, Kokodynski A, Lloyd D, Godoy VG. ACS Synth Biol. 2023 Aug 16. doi: 10.1021/acssynbio.3c00167. PubMed 37587063.
Backbone
  Vector backbone: pMB1-A
  Backbone manufacturer: Paul Freemont Lab / iGem
  Vector type: CRISPR
Growth in bacteria
  Bacterial resistance: Ampicillin, 100 μg/mL
  Growth temperature: 37°C
  Growth strain: DH5alpha
  Copy number: High Copy
Gene/Insert
  Gene/Insert name: dCas9
  Species: S. pyogenes
  Tag / fusion protein: FLAG (N terminal on insert)
  Cloning method: Restriction Enzyme; 5′ cloning site unknown (unknown if destroyed)
Terms and licenses: Academic/Nonprofit Terms; Industry Terms: Not Available to Industry
Depositor comments: Removed BsmBI site
How to cite: pMB1-A-ptet-FLAG-dCas9 was a gift from Veronica Godoy-Carter (Addgene plasmid # 190130 ; http://n2t.net/addgene:190130 ; RRID:Addgene_190130)
