[The description below was written by a language model from this plasmid's Addgene catalogue record and pLannotate feature annotations shown in this document.]
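Description:
pMB1-A-ptet-FLAG-dCas9 is a Level 1 MoClo (modular Golden Gate cloning) plasmid carrying an anhydrotetracycline-inducible, FLAG-tagged dCas9 transcription unit for CRISPR interference. It is built on the pMB1-A backbone and propagated in E. coli as a high-copy plasmid through a ColE1/pMB1-type origin of replication, with selection by ampicillin via the β-lactamase gene (AmpR) under its native bla promoter. A BioBrick prefix and a putative bacterial terminator flank the backbone side of the cassette, reflecting its standardised-assembly origins. The depositor notes that a BsmBI site was removed, presumably to keep the part compatible with Type IIS assembly.

The payload follows the Tn10 tet regulatory layout. A TetR repressor gene is encoded on the reverse strand, and the overlapping divergent tetR/tetA promoters drive the forward-strand cassette. That cassette consists of a ribosome binding site derived from phage T7 gene 10, an N-terminal 3xFLAG epitope with an enterokinase cleavage site, and Streptococcus pyogenes dCas9, followed by the T7Te terminator. dCas9 carries the D10A and H840A mutations that abolish nuclease activity, so it binds DNA under guide RNA direction and blocks transcription without cutting. TetR keeps expression off until inducer releases it from the operator, and the FLAG tag allows detection of the protein. No guide RNA cassette is annotated, so the guide is presumably supplied from another module or plasmid.

The associated publication describes a toolkit for studying gene expression and regulation in Acinetobacter baumannii. About 4 kb of the 10,994-nt sequence, between the T7Te terminator and the origin, carries no annotated features, so its content cannot be stated from this record.
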