Features (pLannotate 1.2.2; 11 found; start..end, strand, type, name):
     16..639     -  CDS            TetR: tetracycline repressor TetR; tetR from transposon Tn10; TetR binds to the tetracycline operator tetO to inhibit transcription. This inhibition can be relieved by adding tetracycline or doxycycline.
    658..713     +  promoter       tetR/tetA promoters: tetR; overlapping promoters for bacterial tetR and tetA
    735..753     +  RBS            RBS (fragment): efficient ribosome binding site from bacteriophage T7 gene 10 (Olins and Rangwala, 1989)
    765..830     +  CDS            3xFLAG: three tandem FLAG® epitope tags, followed by an enterokinase cleavage site
    837..4941    +  CDS            dCas9 (fragment): catalytically dead mutant of the Cas9 endonuclease from the Streptococcus pyogenes Type II CRISPR/Cas system RNA-guided DNA-binding protein that lacks endonuclease activity due to the D10A mutation in the RuvC catalytic domain and the H840A mutation in the HNH catalytic domain
   4956..4983    +  terminator     T7Te terminator: phage T7 early transcription terminator
   9113..9701    -  rep_origin     ori: high-copy-number ColE1/pMB1/pBR322/pUC origin of replication
   9872..10732   -  CDS            AmpR: β-lactamase; bla; confers resistance to ampicillin, carbenicillin, and related antibiotics
  10733..10837   -  promoter       AmpR promoter: bla
  10927..10970   -  terminator     bacterial terminator: putative bacterial transcription terminator
  10973..10992   +  misc_feature   BioBrick prefix: BioBrick prefix for parts that start with "ATG"
>Addgene plasmid #190130 | pMB1-A-ptet-FLAG-dCas9 | addgene full sequence | sequence record 379835 | Addgene NGS Result
CGTCTCAATCTCTATTTAAGACCCACTTTCACATTTAAGTTGTTTTTCTAATCCGCATATGATCAATTCA
AGGCCGAATAAGAAGGCTGGCTCTGCACCTTGGTGATCAAATAATTCGATAGCTTGTCGTAATAATGGCG
GCATACTATCAGTAGTAGGTGTTTCCCTTTCTTCTTTAGCGACTTGATGCTCTTGATCTTCCAATACGCA
ACCTAAAGTAAAATGCCCCACAGCGCTGAGTGCATATAATGCATTCTCTAGTGAAAAACCTTGTTGGCAT
AAAAAGGCTAATTGATTTTCGAGAGTTTCATACTGTTTTTCTGTAGGCCGTGTACCTAAATGTACTTTTG
CTCCATCGCGATGACTTAGTAAAGCACATCTAAAACTTTTAGCGTTATTACGTAAAAAATCTTGCCAGCT
TTCCCCTTCTAAAGGGCAAAAGTGAGTATGGTGCCTATCTAACATCTCAATGGCTAAGGCGTCGAGCAAA
GCCCGCTTATTTTTTACATGCCAATACAATGTAGGCTGCTCTACACCTAGCTTCTGGGCGAGTTTACGGG
TTGTTAAACCTTCGATTCCGACCTCATTAAGCAGCTCTAATGCGCTGTTAATCACTTTACTTTTATCTAA
TCTAGACATCATTAATTCCTAATTTTTGTTGACACTCTATCGTTGATAGAGTTATTTTACCACTCCCTAT
CAGTGATAGAGAAAAGAATTCAAAAGATCTGTACTTTAACTTTAAGAAGGAGATATATAAAATGGACTAC
AAAGACCATGACGGTGATTATAAAGATCATGACATCGATTACAAGGATGACGATGACAAGCTCCATATGG
ATAAGAAATACTCAATAGGCTTAGCTATCGGCACAAATAGCGTCGGATGGGCGGTGATCACTGATGAATA
TAAGGTTCCGTCTAAAAAGTTCAAGGTTCTGGGAAATACAGACCGCCACAGTATCAAAAAAAATCTTATA
GGGGCTCTTTTATTTGACAGTGGAGAGACAGCGGAAGCGACTCGTCTTAAACGGACAGCTCGTAGAAGGT
ATACACGTCGGAAGAATCGTATTTGTTATCTACAGGAGATTTTTTCAAATGAGATGGCGAAAGTAGATGA
TAGTTTCTTTCATCGACTTGAAGAGTCTTTTTTGGTGGAAGAAGACAAGAAGCATGAACGTCATCCTATT
TTTGGAAATATAGTAGATGAAGTTGCTTATCATGAGAAATATCCAACTATCTATCATCTGCGAAAAAAAT
TGGTAGATTCTACTGATAAAGCGGATTTGCGCTTAATCTATTTGGCCTTAGCGCATATGATTAAGTTTCG
TGGTCATTTTTTGATTGAGGGAGATTTAAATCCTGATAATAGTGATGTGGACAAACTATTTATCCAGTTG
GTACAAACCTACAATCAATTATTTGAAGAAAACCCTATTAACGCAAGTGGAGTAGATGCTAAAGCGATTC
TTTCTGCACGATTGAGTAAATCAAGACGATTAGAAAATCTCATTGCTCAGCTCCCCGGTGAGAAGAAAAA
TGGCTTATTTGGGAATCTCATTGCTTTGTCATTGGGTTTGACCCCTAATTTTAAATCAAATTTTGATTTG
GCAGAAGATGCTAAATTACAGCTTTCAAAAGATACTTACGATGATGATTTAGATAATTTATTGGCGCAAA
TTGGAGATCAATATGCTGATTTGTTTTTGGCAGCTAAGAATTTATCAGATGCTATTTTACTTTCAGATAT
CCTAAGAGTAAATACTGAAATAACTAAGGCTCCCCTATCAGCTTCAATGATTAAACGCTACGATGAACAT
CATCAAGACTTGACTCTTTTAAAAGCTTTAGTTCGACAACAACTTCCAGAAAAGTATAAAGAAATCTTTT
TTGATCAATCAAAAAACGGATATGCAGGTTATATTGATGGGGGAGCTAGCCAAGAAGAATTTTATAAATT
TATCAAACCAATTTTAGAAAAAATGGATGGTACTGAGGAATTATTGGTGAAACTAAATCGTGAAGATTTG
CTGCGCAAGCAACGGACCTTTGACAACGGCTCTATTCCCCATCAAATTCACTTGGGTGAGCTGCATGCTA
TTTTGAGAAGACAAGAAGACTTTTATCCATTTTTAAAAGACAATCGTGAGAAGATTGAAAAAATCTTGAC
TTTTCGAATTCCTTATTATGTTGGTCCATTGGCGCGTGGCAATAGTCGTTTTGCATGGATGACTCGGAAG
TCTGAAGAAACAATTACCCCATGGAATTTTGAAGAAGTTGTCGATAAAGGTGCTTCAGCTCAATCATTTA
TTGAACGCATGACAAACTTTGATAAAAATCTTCCAAATGAAAAAGTACTACCAAAACATAGTTTGCTTTA
TGAGTATTTTACGGTTTATAACGAATTGACAAAGGTCAAATATGTTACTGAAGGAATGCGAAAACCAGCA
TTTCTTTCAGGTGAACAGAAGAAAGCCATTGTTGATTTACTCTTCAAAACAAATCGAAAAGTAACCGTTA
AGCAATTAAAAGAAGATTATTTCAAAAAAATAGAATGTTTTGATAGTGTTGAAATTTCAGGAGTTGAAGA
TAGATTTAATGCTTCATTAGGTACCTACCATGATTTGCTAAAAATTATTAAAGATAAAGATTTTTTGGAT
AATGAAGAAAATGAAGATATCTTAGAGGATATTGTTTTAACATTGACCTTATTTGAAGATAGGGAGATGA
TTGAGGAAAGACTTAAAACATATGCTCACCTCTTTGATGATAAGGTGATGAAACAGCTTAAACGTCGCCG
TTATACTGGTTGGGGACGTTTGTCTCGAAAATTGATTAATGGTATTAGGGATAAGCAATCTGGCAAAACA
ATATTAGATTTTTTGAAATCAGATGGTTTTGCCAATCGCAATTTTATGCAGCTGATCCATGATGATAGTT
TGACATTTAAAGAAGACATTCAAAAAGCACAAGTGTCTGGACAAGGCGATAGTTTACATGAACATATTGC
AAATTTAGCTGGTAGCCCTGCTATTAAAAAAGGTATTTTACAGACTGTAAAAGTTGTTGATGAATTGGTC
AAAGTAATGGGGCGGCATAAGCCAGAAAATATCGTTATTGAAATGGCACGTGAAAATCAGACAACTCAAA
AGGGCCAGAAAAATTCGCGAGAGCGTATGAAACGAATCGAAGAAGGTATCAAAGAATTAGGAAGTCAGAT
TCTTAAAGAGCATCCTGTTGAAAATACTCAATTGCAAAATGAAAAGCTCTATCTCTATTATCTCCAAAAT
GGAAGAGACATGTATGTGGACCAAGAATTAGATATTAATCGTTTAAGTGATTATGATGTCGATGCCATTG
TTCCACAAAGTTTCCTTAAAGACGATTCAATAGACAATAAGGTCTTAACGCGTTCTGATAAAAATCGTGG
TAAATCGGATAACGTTCCAAGTGAAGAAGTAGTCAAAAAGATGAAAAACTATTGGAGACAACTTCTAAAC
GCCAAGTTAATCACTCAACGTAAGTTTGATAATTTAACGAAAGCTGAACGTGGAGGTTTGAGTGAACTTG
ATAAAGCTGGTTTTATCAAACGCCAATTGGTTGAAACTCGCCAAATCACTAAGCATGTGGCACAAATTTT
GGATAGTCGCATGAATACTAAATACGATGAAAATGATAAACTTATTCGAGAGGTTAAAGTGATTACCTTA
AAATCTAAATTAGTTTCTGACTTCCGAAAAGATTTCCAATTCTATAAAGTACGTGAGATTAACAATTACC
ATCATGCCCATGATGCGTATCTAAATGCCGTCGTTGGAACTGCTTTGATTAAGAAATATCCAAAACTTGA
ATCGGAGTTTGTCTATGGTGATTATAAAGTTTATGATGTTCGTAAAATGATTGCTAAGTCTGAGCAAGAA
ATAGGCAAAGCAACCGCAAAATATTTCTTTTACTCTAATATCATGAACTTCTTCAAAACAGAAATTACAC
TTGCAAATGGAGAGATTCGCAAACGCCCTCTAATCGAAACTAATGGGGAAACTGGAGAAATTGTCTGGGA
TAAAGGGCGAGATTTTGCCACAGTGCGCAAAGTATTGTCCATGCCCCAAGTCAATATTGTCAAGAAAACA
GAAGTACAGACAGGCGGATTCTCCAAGGAGTCAATTTTACCAAAAAGAAATTCGGACAAGCTTATTGCTC
GTAAAAAAGACTGGGATCCAAAAAAATATGGTGGTTTTGATAGTCCAACGGTAGCTTATTCAGTCCTAGT
GGTTGCTAAGGTGGAAAAAGGGAAATCGAAGAAGTTAAAATCCGTTAAAGAGTTACTAGGGATCACAATT
ATGGAAAGAAGTTCCTTTGAAGAAAATCCGATTGACTTTTTAGAAGCTAAAGGATATAAGGAAGTTAAAA
AAGACTTAATCATTAAACTACCTAAATATAGTCTTTTTGAGTTAGAAAACGGTCGTAAACGGATGCTGGC
TAGTGCCGGAGAATTACAAAAAGGAAATGAGCTGGCTCTGCCAAGCAAATATGTGAATTTTTTATATTTA
GCTAGTCATTATGAAAAGTTGAAGGGTAGTCCAGAAGATAACGAACAAAAACAATTGTTTGTGGAGCAGC
ATAAGCATTATTTAGATGAGATTATTGAGCAAATCAGTGAATTTTCTAAGCGTGTTATTTTAGCAGATGC
CAATTTAGATAAAGTTCTTAGTGCATATAACAAACATAGAGACAAACCAATACGTGAACAAGCAGAAAAT
ATTATTCATTTATTTACGTTGACGAATCTTGGAGCTCCCGCTGCTTTTAAATATTTTGATACAACAATTG
ATCGTAAACGATATACGTCTACAAAAGAAGTTTTAGATGCCACTCTTATCCATCAATCCATCACTGGTCT
TTATGAAACACGCATTGATTTGAGTCAGCTAGGAGGTGACTAACTCGATCACACTGGCTCACCTTCGGGT
GGGCCTTTCTGCGTTTATATGTTTGCCAGAGACGCTGCAGTTAACAAGTTGCCTGACGCTGTGTCTTATC
CAGTTCATGCGGCAATGCTATCTCTACTTCCTTTGCTAATCTTGCCTCCTGTTTGATGTCACCGTTCTTT
TTTAGTTCGGATTGCTCTACCCGATTCCATAGGGTTTGACGATCTAACATGTCAGGACTTGCCCCAGTTG
GGGCAAAAATTTGGGTGTATTCAATGCCTGTTTTTTTGGTGTAGTCCTGCTCTTTTCCGTACGTATCACA
GTACAATTTTTCGCCTGCTCGGTATGCTGCACATGCCACGATTGAGCGACCATCTGACCTCGAAATGTTC
TGCATTTCACAATGGTAAATTGCCATTTTCATCACCTGTTTATTAACAGCCGCCCCAAGTTTTGGGCGGT
TGGGGTGTCGGGGTTTCCCTGACCGTACTTGCAAAATTTGGCGTAGCAAAAATTTTGCGTAAGTGCGCCC
TTCGGGAACTCTGCGAGGCTAAAAGCAAAAGCAAGAGCAATAAGGCTTTGACTTTGTTTTTTGATTTTGC
TCGCTGCGCTCGGATCTTGATGTAAGTCGAGTTTTTGAAGTAGAACACTTTTCACATTGATGATGGTTCA
TACTTCGGAAAATAGGTTGAGACACAGGCATTAAAAATGGTCAAAAAAACAGCTATGGAATTGGGTCAAA
TGCTCGATGAAGAAAAGGAAAAATTGGAACGTCAGGAAAAGGCAAGAAAGGATCTAGCTGACGCTGTGGT
GAAAGGTCGAGAGCAAAAACAGGCAAGGTCAGACGATGCAAAACGCAAGATCCTGATCGGGGCTTACTTA
CTGAAGAAACATGATAATGACATCAAGAAACTTGTGGAACAAAACCCCGATTTTATTGGGTACATTAGAG
AAAATGATAAGCACTTATTTTCATAGGCATTAGTAGTTATAAAAAACCCTCATAAATCGAGGGTTTCTTT
TTTATCTGCATTACTTTTTGAATCAATGTACTTTTTTAGCTTGCTATTTTTCACTGCATACAGCCGCTTA
TACTCTTTCTCAATCAATGCGGTCAAAATGGCTTTTTGGCTCTCCCCTGCTGCGCCCACCATGTCCGCAA
GCATATCCGACACACCCTTATCTATAAACACCTCCAAACGTTGACTATCAAGGCTTTTGCGTTTTTCACG
ATATGCTTTTTGTCGTTCGGCATTGGTTTTTGGCGGCTCTTTTAGCATGTCCTGTGTTTTCTGATCGTTC
GGGTCTTTCATGTCTTTAACTCCCATATAGTATATCATAGTTACAGGATAACATTGTTTTTAGTTACAGG
ATAACTTTTTATAAAATTTATTTGTAAAAATTTATGCTATCCTGCAACTATTTTTAAATTACAGGATAAC
TATTTAACGTTACCCTGTAACTATAGTTATCCTGTAACGCTAAATTAATTACCCTGTAACATATATTTTG
TTATCCTGTAACAACTAAATATTGAAATAATACTACCAAAGTTACCCTGTAACGAAAATAACTAGGTTAA
AAAATGATCGGATTTTAACATTTTGCGTTGTTCCAAAAGTTATCAACAGCCTAGAACGTCATAGGAAGCG
ATTACAGACACTTTATAGCTATCAGCATGGGAACATAAGGGCAGGATGAAATATGGGTCTTAAAACGCAA
ATGGTGAGGTTTTAGAGGTATTTTTTGAAGATGATTAAGGCGGTTTGTTTTTAAAATTTTTGGCGGCTCT
CAGGCTGCTTACATTTTAACCAGTTCAGTGAAAAGTTCTTTTTCAGCAAATTTCTGTTTAGCACCATAGC
TAAAACTTGCGTGGAACATATTAAGAATTGACCGAAATGACACAATCTCAATTATATTTTTTTTGAAAAG
TTTTCTTTATCAAATATTTTAAATCATTGATTTATATATAAGTATACATTCATTTTAATAATTAATCTTT
ATTTAACAATGATTTATCTATATTCAATTGTTTAATTATTCTTACTAATATTATCTCTATATCAATATTT
TTTATTTAAAAACATATGTTTAGTAGTGCTTTTGATTAAAGTACCAGAGGGAGGGAGCAGAGCTGAATGG
GAAATACTCACCCTAGAGCGATTCTTAAAAATCACCCTAAAGTATTCCCATTCGATGTACCGTCGGTCGG
TCGCTTTCGCATCAGGGATGACATCACTGTATCAAGCTGCCACTGTTATGATTACGATTGATAGCACCGC
CTGAACACGCTCATAACCGCCAATTAAATGACTACTCATTGCGTCCGCTACTCTGTTCAGTTCCCCTAGT
AATAGCGTTTTTCCGATGTGTGCTAGCGTCACTGTACCTCATCACCCACACATGGACAGATTGAGTTACA
GACATTGGCTAAATTTTTGGGGTCTATGCTTGACAAAGCGAGTTAAAACCTTAGAATTTAAGACAGGTAC
ATTAAGCCCCTGTGGTGAAATCATTAGCGGTCGTCAAACCTTAATGCTTTCGATTGCCGATATGTCAGTA
TCGAAGATCTGTACCCCATAAATTACGGTAAAGCCCCAAGCAATTGCAAGGGGCTTTTATCTTTTTTAAC
AAAAAAAATTTATAAATCAGGATTTTATAACACTAAATAATCCAAAGTACATGAGTAAGTCATGACCACT
CCTGCGATGTGTGTAGCACTCTGAGTATCCGTATTATATCAGTGATGTCATATACAACCACATAATGCGG
ATGTATCACTAACTCCCTAGTATCTTTCTGTCTGCCTGTGCGCCCCATCAGTCGATTATCAACAAGTAAA
TCTGTCTTTTCTTCAATTAAATCATCAATTTCAATAGCTGCTATAGGGTTGCGTTCTTCAAGATAATCAT
AGATATTTCTACGATCTTGGCGAGCTGTTTCAGTCCACTCAATCTTCATTCTTCGCTGCCAGTTTCGCCA
ATGTTGCAGCACGTCTAGCGGCAAACTCTGCCTTTACGTCCTCATGTGGAATCAACTTGCCTGCATTGGC
TTCATTTAAGCCGATCTGTACCTGCTGCTTGAACCATTTGTCATAGTCTGCGGCTTCCTGTTGCTTCTTA
ACAAAGTCACGCATGAAGTCACGGATTAGCTGCGCCCCCGACCGATCAACAGTCTTAGCAAGGCTTGAAA
ATTCTTGCTTTAGGTCATGGTCTACCCGAAAGGTAAAAGTCGCTTCTGTCATGTTTTTCACTCCAATGTG
TTACATTTGAATGCTATTGTAACACATTAAAAAGTTAGGTCATTGTCTTTTTTCGGCTTAGGCTGTTCTT
GGTCATAACGTGGTTTAAATGATGGCTGTCGCTCATTCTCAAGTAAAATTTTCCGTTTATTAACAGCCTG
TTGCATCTGCTCATAGTAAGGCATCAACTGCGGTAAAATATCAGCAAGTGCCTGTCTGTCTTTATCCAGG
ATACGGCTCAATTGCCCGATTTTTTTCAAGTCACGCTCATAGGCTATTCTGTCGCTGATCTGCTCGTATT
TTTGCTTTGAACACCTTATGTACTCTTGCATATCGTTACTTGCCCATGCCTGCGCCTGAAGACGTGTAAA
CATGGAAATGTCTGAAGCAACATGGTCGCTGATATGGTCATACTCAGCATCTTTGACATAGCCGTATTTT
GATAAATATCTTTCATAGTCCTGCCGTTTCTTTTTGTCATCTTCCTGTTTTTGTTTAGTTTCTCTTTCTA
TCTGCTGTTGTTTTCGTTGCTGTTCCTGTTGCTCCTCTTTTATCTCTCTGTGATAAATGGAAAGGCTAGA
TTGATCATTATCCCAACGTGTGAGCATGTCCTCAAAGCCGTAATAATCAGCACTAAACCAACCTGTTTTC
ACTTTCACTGGTGGCGGCAGTGGCTCTCCGATCTCCCTTAGCAGTGCTGTAGCTGCTCGTCCCTCTTTGA
TCACTTTATCAAGCTGCAAGCGGTCGATATTGTCTTGCAACTGCAGGCTTCCTCGCTCACTGACTCGCTG
CGCTCGGTCGTTCGGCTGCGGCGAGCGGTATCAGCTCACTCAAAGGCGGTAATACGGTTATCCACAGAAT
CAGGGGATAACGCAGGAAAGAACATGTGAGCAAAAGGCCAGCAAAAGGCCAGGAACCGTAAAAAGGCCGC
GTTGCTGGCGTTTTTCCACAGGCTCCGCCCCCCTGACGAGCATCACAAAAATCGACGCTCAAGTCAGAGG
TGGCGAAACCCGACAGGACTATAAAGATACCAGGCGTTTCCCCCTGGAAGCTCCCTCGTGCGCTCTCCTG
TTCCGACCCTGCCGCTTACCGGATACCTGTCCGCCTTTCTCCCTTCGGGAAGCGTGGCGCTTTCTCATAG
CTCACGCTGTAGGTATCTCAGTTCGGTGTAGGTCGTTCGCTCCAAGCTGGGCTGTGTGCACGAACCCCCC
GTTCAGCCCGACCGCTGCGCCTTATCCGGTAACTATCGTCTTGAGTCCAACCCGGTAAGACACGACTTAT
CGCCACTGGCAGCAGCCACTGGTAACAGGATTAGCAGAGCGAGGTATGTAGGCGGTGCTACAGAGTTCTT
GAAGTGGTGGCCTAACTACGGCTACACTAGAAGAACAGTATTTGGTATCTGCGCTCTGCTGAAGCCAGTT
ACCTTCGGAAAAAGAGTTGGTAGCTCTTGATCCGGCAAACAAACCACCGCTGGTAGCGGTGGTTTTTTTG
TTTGCAAGCAGCAGATTACGCGCAGAAAAAAAGGATCTCAAGAAGATCCTTTGATCTTTTCTACGGGGTC
TGACGCTCAGTGGAACGAAAACTCACGTTAAGGGATTTTGGTCATGAGATTATCAAAAAGGATCTTCACC
TAGATCCTTTTAAATTAAAAATGAAGTTTTAAATCAATCTAAAGTATATATGAGTAAACTTGGTCTGACA
GTTACCAATGCTTAATCAGTGAGGCACCTATCTCAGCGATCTGTCTATTTCGTTCATCCATAGTTGCCTG
ACTCCCCGTCGTGTAGATAACTACGATACGGGAGGGCTTACCATCTGGCCCCAGTGCTGCAATGATACCG
CGAGAGCCACGCTCACCGGCTCCAGATTTATCAGCAATAAACCAGCCAGCCGGAAGGGCCGAGCGCAGAA
GTGGTCCTGCAACTTTATCCGCCTCCATCCAGTCTATTAATTGTTGCCGGGAAGCTAGAGTAAGTAGTTC
GCCAGTTAATAGTTTGCGCAACGTTGTTGCCATTGCTACAGGCATCGTGGTGTCACGCTCGTCGTTTGGT
ATGGCTTCATTCAGCTCCGGTTCCCAACGATCAAGGCGAGTTACATGATCCCCCATGTTGTGCAAAAAAG
CGGTTAGCTCCTTCGGTCCTCCGATCGTTGTCAGAAGTAAGTTGGCCGCAGTGTTATCACTCATGGTTAT
GGCAGCACTGCATAATTCTCTTACTGTCATGCCATCCGTAAGATGCTTTTCTGTGACTGGTGAGTACTCA
ACCAAGTCATTCTGAGAATAGTGTATGCGGCGACCGAGTTGCTCTTGCCCGGCGTCAATACGGGATAATA
CCGCGCCACATAGCAGAACTTTAAAAGTGCTCATCATTGGAAAACGTTCTTCGGGGCGAAAACTCTCAAG
GATCTTACCGCTGTTGAGATCCAGTTCGATGTAACCCACTCGTGCACCCAACTGATCTTCAGCATCTTTT
ACTTTCACCAGCGTTTCTGGGTGAGCAAAAACAGGAAGGCAAAATGCCGCAAAAAAGGGAATAAGGGCGA
CACGGAAATGTTGAATACTCATACTCTTCCTTTTTCAATATTATTGAAGCATTTATCAGGGTTATTGTCT
CATGAGCGGATACATATTTGAATGTATTTAGAAAAATAAACAAATAGGGGTTCCGCGCACATTTCCCCGA
AAAGTGCCACCTGACGTCTAAGAAACCATTATTATCATGACATTAACCTATAAAAATAGGCGTATCACGA
GGCAGAATTTCAGATAAAAAAAATCCTTAGCTTTCGCTAAGGATGATTTCTGGAATTCGCGGCCGCTTCT
AGAA
